Addgene plasmid #39555: Arf3-GFP
Depositing lab: Paul Melancon. Depositing organization: University of Alberta. Publication: Characterization of class I and II ADP-ribosylation factors (Arfs) in live cells: GDP-bound class II Arfs associate with the ER-Golgi intermediate compartment independently of GBF1. Chun J, Shapovalova Z, Dejgaard SY, Presley JF, Melancon P. Mol Biol Cell. 2008 Aug;19(8):3488-500. Epub 2008 Jun 4. 10.1091/mbc.e08-04-0373 PubMed 18524849.
Backbone
  Vector backbone: pEGFP-N1
  Backbone manufacturer: Clontech
  Backbone size w/o insert (bp): 4700
  Total vector size (bp): 5246
  Vector type: Mammalian Expression
  Selectable markers: Neomycin (select with G418)
Growth in bacteria
  Bacterial resistance: Kanamycin, 50 μg/mL
  Growth temperature: 37°C
  Growth strain: DH5alpha
  Copy number: High Copy
Gene/Insert
  Gene/Insert name: ADP ribosylation factor 3 (alt name: ARF3)
  Species: H. sapiens (human)
  Insert size (bp): 546
  Entrez Gene: ARF3
  Promoter: CMV
  Tag / fusion protein: GFP (C terminal on backbone)
  Cloning method: Restriction Enzyme; 5′ cloning site XhoI (not destroyed); 3′ cloning site KpnI (not destroyed)
  Sequencing primers: 5′ CMV; 3′ EGFP-N
Terms and licenses: Academic/Nonprofit Terms; Industry Terms: Not Available to Industry
How to cite: Arf3-GFP was a gift from Paul Melancon (Addgene plasmid # 39555 ; http://n2t.net/addgene:39555 ; RRID:Addgene_39555)
