[The description below was written by a language model from this plasmid's Addgene catalogue record.]
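Description:
Arf3-GFP is a mammalian expression plasmid built on the Clontech pEGFP-N1 backbone (about 4.7 kb), carrying the human ADP-ribosylation factor 3 (ARF3) coding sequence as a 546 bp insert for a total size of roughly 5.2 kb. The insert was placed between the XhoI and KpnI sites of the multiple cloning site, both of which remain intact. This puts ARF3 upstream of, and in frame with, the backbone's GFP coding sequence. Transcription is driven by the CMV promoter, a strong constitutive promoter in most mammalian cell lines, and the product is ARF3 with GFP fused to its C terminus. Tagging at this end leaves the N terminus of the Arf protein free, which matters for this family because the N-terminal region is normally myristoylated and takes part in membrane binding.

The plasmid is maintained in E. coli at high copy number under kanamycin selection. The record lists neomycin resistance as the mammalian selectable marker, so stably transfected cells can be selected with G418. No feature table was supplied, so details such as the replication origins and polyadenylation signals are not documented here beyond what the backbone name implies.

The construct is suited to visualising ARF3 by fluorescence microscopy in transfected cells. The associated study characterised class I and class II Arfs in live cells, examining their association with compartments of the early secretory pathway, including the ER-Golgi intermediate compartment. ARF3 is a class I Arf, and this plasmid presumably served as one member of a set of GFP-tagged Arf constructs used for such comparisons.
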