>Addgene plasmid #39555 | Arf3-GFP | addgene partial sequence | sequence record 52940 | CMV-F 5'-CGCAAATGGGCGGTAGGCGTG-3'
GAGCTGGTTTAGTGAACCGTCAGATCCGCTAGCGCTACCGGACTCAGATCTCGAGACCATGGGCAATATC
TTTGGAAACCTTCTCAAGAGCCTGATTGGGAAGAAGGAGATGCGCATCCTGATGGTGGGCCTGGATGCCG
CAGGAAAGACCACCATCCTATACAAGCTGAAACTGGGGGAGATCGTCACCACCATCCCTACCATTGGGTT
CAATGTGGAGACAGTGGAGTATAAGAACATCAGCTTTACAGTGTGGGATGTGGGTGGCCAGGACAAGATT
CGACCCCTCTGGAGACACTACTTCCAGAACACCCAAGGGTTGATATTTGTGGTCGACAGCAATGATCGGG
AGCGAGTAAATGAGGCCCGGGAAGAGCTGATGAGAATGCTGGCGGAGGACGAGCTCCGGGATGCTGTACT
CCTTGTCTTTGCAAACAAACAGGATCTGCCTAATGCTATGAACGCTGCTGAGATCACAGACAAGCTGGGC
CTGCATTCCCTTCGTCACCGTAACTGGTACATTCAGGCCACCTGTGCCACCAGCGGGGACGGGCTGTACG
AAGGCCTGGACTGGCTGGCCAATCAGCTCAAAAACAAGAAGGCGGTACCGCGGGCCCGGGATCCACCGGT
CGCCACCATGGTGAGCAAGGGCGAGGAGCTGTTCACCGGGGTGGTGCCCATCCTGGTCGAGCTGGACGGC
GACGTAAACGGCCACAAGTTCAGCGTGTCCGGCGAGGGCGAGGGCGATGCCACCTACGGCAAGCTGACCC
TGAAGTTCATCTGCACCACCGGCAAGCTGCCCGTGCCCTGGCCCACCCTCGTGACCACCCTGACCTACGG
CGTGCAGTGCTTCAGCCGCTACCCCGACCACATGAAGCAGCACGACTTCTTCAAGTCCGCCATGCCCGAA
G
